>Addgene plasmid #143858 | TFORF1876 | addgene full sequence | sequence record 471136 | Addgene NGS Result
TTAATGTAGTCTTATGCAATACTCTTGTAGTCTTGCAACATGGTAACGATGAGTTAGCAACATGCCTTAC
AAGGAGAGAAAAAGCACCGTGCATGCCGATTGGTGGAAGTAAGGTGGTACGATCGTGCCTTATTAGGAAG
GCAACAGACGGGTCTGACATGGATTGGACGAACCACTGAATTGCCGCATTGCAGAGATATTGTATTTAAG
TGCCTAGCTCGATACATAAACGGGTCTCTCTGGTTAGACCAGATCTGAGCCTGGGAGCTCTCTGGCTAAC
TAGGGAACCCACTGCTTAAGCCTCAATAAAGCTTGCCTTGAGTGCTTCAAGTAGTGTGTGCCCGTCTGTT
GTGTGACTCTGGTAACTAGAGATCCCTCAGACCCTTTTAGTCAGTGTGGAAAATCTCTAGCAGTGGCGCC
CGAACAGGGACTTGAAAGCGAAAGGGAAACCAGAGGAGCTCTCTCGACGCAGGACTCGGCTTGCTGAAGC
GCGCACGGCAAGAGGCGAGGGGCGGCGACTGGTGAGTACGCCAAAAATTTTGACTAGCGGAGGCTAGAAG
GAGAGAGATGGGTGCGAGAGCGTCAGTATTAAGCGGGGGAGAATTAGATCGCGATGGGAAAAAATTCGGT
TAAGGCCAGGGGGAAAGAAAAAATATAAATTAAAACATATAGTATGGGCAAGCAGGGAGCTAGAACGATT
CGCAGTTAATCCTGGCCTGTTAGAAACATCAGAAGGCTGTAGACAAATACTGGGACAGCTACAACCATCC
CTTCAGACAGGATCAGAAGAACTTAGATCATTATATAATACAGTAGCAACCCTCTATTGTGTGCATCAAA
GGATAGAGATAAAAGACACCAAGGAAGCTTTAGACAAGATAGAGGAAGAGCAAAACAAAAGTAAGACCAC
CGCACAGCAAGCGGCCGCTGATCTTCAGACCTGGAGGAGGAGATATGAGGGACAATTGGAGAAGTGAATT
ATATAAATATAAAGTAGTAAAAATTGAACCATTAGGAGTAGCACCCACCAAGGCAAAGAGAAGAGTGGTG
CAGAGAGAAAAAAGAGCAGTGGGAATAGGAGCTTTGTTCCTTGGGTTCTTGGGAGCAGCAGGAAGCACTA
TGGGCGCAGCGTCAATGACGCTGACGGTACAGGCCAGACAATTATTGTCTGGTATAGTGCAGCAGCAGAA
CAATTTGCTGAGGGCTATTGAGGCGCAACAGCATCTGTTGCAACTCACAGTCTGGGGCATCAAGCAGCTC
CAGGCAAGAATCCTGGCTGTGGAAAGATACCTAAAGGATCAACAGCTCCTGGGGATTTGGGGTTGCTCTG
GAAAACTCATTTGCACCACTGCTGTGCCTTGGAATGCTAGTTGGAGTAATAAATCTCTGGAACAGATTTG
GAATCACACGACCTGGATGGAGTGGGACAGAGAAATTAACAATTACACAAGCTTAATACACTCCTTAATT
GAAGAATCGCAAAACCAGCAAGAAAAGAATGAACAAGAATTATTGGAATTAGATAAATGGGCAAGTTTGT
GGAATTGGTTTAACATAACAAATTGGCTGTGGTATATAAAATTATTCATAATGATAGTAGGAGGCTTGGT
AGGTTTAAGAATAGTTTTTGCTGTACTTTCTATAGTGAATAGAGTTAGGCAGGGATATTCACCATTATCG
TTTCAGACCCACCTCCCAACCCCGAGGGGACCCATGCATTGCATCTCAATTAGTCAGCAACCAGGTGTGG
AAAGTCCCCAGGCTCCCCAGCAGGCAGAAGTATGCAAAGCATGCGTCTCAATTAGTCAGCAACCATAGTC
CCGCCCCTAACTCCGCCCATCCCGCCCCTAACTCCGCCCAGTTCCGCCCATTCTCCGCCCCATGGCTGAC
TAATTTTTTTTATTTATGCAGAGGCCGAGGCCGCCTCGGCCTCTGAGCTATTCCAGAAGTAGTGAGGAGG
CTTTTTTGGAGGCCTAGGCTTTTGCAAAAAGCTTTCTAGAGGTACCACCGGAGCTTACCATGACCGAGTA
CAAGCCCACGGTGCGCCTCGCCACCCGCGACGACGTCCCCAGGGCCGTACGCACCCTCGCCGCCGCGTTC
GCCGACTACCCCGCCACGCGCCACACCGTCGATCCGGACCGCCACATCGAGCGGGTCACCGAGCTGCAAG
AACTCTTCCTCACGCGCGTCGGGCTCGACATCGGCAAGGTGTGGGTCGCGGACGACGGCGCCGCCGTGGC
GGTCTGGACCACGCCGGAGAGCGTCGAAGCGGGGGCGGTGTTCGCCGAGATCGGCCCGCGCATGGCCGAG
TTGAGCGGTTCCCGGCTGGCCGCGCAGCAACAGATGGAAGGCCTCCTGGCGCCGCACCGGCCCAAGGAGC
CCGCGTGGTTCCTGGCCACCGTCGGCGTCTCGCCCGACCACCAGGGCAAGGGTCTGGGCAGCGCCGTCGT
GCTCCCCGGAGTGGAGGCGGCCGAGCGCGCCGGGGTGCCCGCCTTCCTGGAGACCTCCGCGCCCCGCAAC
CTCCCCTTCTACGAGCGGCTCGGCTTCACCGTCACCGCCGACGTCGAGGTGCCCGAAGGACCGCGCACCT
GGTGCATGACCCGCAAGCCCGGTGCCAGTTAACGAATTCTAGATCTTGAGACAAATGGCAGTATTCATCC
ACAATTTTAAAAGAAAAGGGGGGATTGGGGGGTACAGTGCAGGGGAAAGAATAGTAGACATAATAGCAAC
AGACATACAAACTAAAGAATTACAAAAACAAATTACAAAAATTCAAAATTTTCGGGTTTATTACAGGGAC
AGCAGAGATCCACTTTGGCGCCGGCTCGAGGCCTGCAGGTGCAAAGATGGATAAAGTTTTAAACAGAGAG
GAATCTTTGCAGCTAATGGACCTTCTAGGTCTTGAAAGGAGTGGGAATTGGCTCCGGTGCCCGTCAGTGG
GCAGAGCGCACATCGCCCACAGTCCCCGAGAAGTTGGGGGGAGGGGTCGGCAATTGAACCGGTGCCTAGA
GAAGGTGGCGCGGGGTAAACTGGGAAAGTGATGTCGTGTACTGGCTCCGCCTTTTTCCCGAGGGTGGGGG
AGAACCGTATATAAGTGCAGTAGTCGCCGTGAACGTTCTTTTTCGCAACGGGTTTGCCGCCAGAACACAG
GTAAGTGCCGTGTGTGGTTCCCGCGGGCCTGGCCTCTTTACGGGTTATGGCCCTTGCGTGCCTTGAATTA
CTTCCACCTGGCTGCAGTACGTGATTCTTGATCCCGAGCTTCGGGTTGGAAGTGGGTGGGAGAGTTCGAG
GCCTTGCGCTTAAGGAGCCCCTTCGCCTCGTGCTTGAGTTGAGGCCTGGCCTGGGCGCTGGGGCCGCCGC
GTGCGAATCTGGTGGCACCTTCGCGCCTGTCTCGCTGCTTTCGATAAGTCTCTAGCCATTTAAAATTTTT
GATGACCTGCTGCGACGCTTTTTTTCTGGCAAGATAGTCTTGTAAATGCGGGCCAAGATCTGCACACTGG
TATTTCGGTTTTTGGGGCCGCGGGCGGCGACGGGGCCCGTGCGTCCCAGCGCACATGTTCGGCGAGGCGG
GGCCTGCGAGCGCGGCCACCGAGAATCGGACGGGGGTAGTCTCAAGCTGGCCGGCCTGCTCTGGTGCCTG
GCCTCGCGCCGCCGTGTATCGCCCCGCCCTGGGCGGCAAGGCTGGCCCGGTCGGCACCAGTTGCGTGAGC
GGAAAGATGGCCGCTTCCCGGCCCTGCTGCAGGGAGCTCAAAATGGAGGACGCGGCGCTCGGGAGAGCGG
GCGGGTGAGTCACCCACACAAAGGAAAAGGGCCTTTCCGTCCTCAGCCGTCGCTTCATGTGACTCCACGG
AGTACCGGGCGCCGTCCAGGCACCTCGATTAGTTCTCGAGCTTTTGGAGTACGTCGTCTTTAGGTTGGGG
GGAGGGGTTTTATGCGATGGAGTTTCCCCACACTGAGTGGGTGGAGACTGAAGTTAGGCCAGCTTGGCAC
TTGATGTAATTCTCCTTGGAATTTGCCCTTTTTGAGTTTGGATCTTGGTTCATTCTCAAGCCTCAGACAG
TGGTTCAAAGTTTTTTTCTTCCATTTCAGGTGTCGTGAGGCTAGCACCGCCACCATGGAGGGAGAGAGGA
AGAACAACAACAAACGGTGGTATTTCACTCGAGAACAGCTGGAAAATAGCCCATCCCGTCGTTTTGGCGT
GGACCCAGATAAAGAACTTTCTTATCGCCAGCAGGCGGCCAATCTGCTTCAGGACATGGGGCAGCGTCTT
AACGTCTCACAATTGACTATCAACACTGCTATAGTATACATGCATCGATTCTACATGATTCAGTCCTTCA
CACAGTTCCCTGGAAATTCTGTGGCTCCAGCAGCCTTGTTTCTAGCAGCTAAAGTGGAGGAGCAGCCCAA
AAAATTGGAACATGTCATCAAGGTAGCACATACTTGTCTCCATCCTCAGGAATCCCTTCCTGATACTAGA
AGTGAGGCTTATTTGCAACAAGTTCAAGATCTGGTCATTTTAGAAAGCATAATTTTGCAGACTTTAGGCT
TTGAACTAACAATTGATCACCCACATACTCATGTAGTAAAGTGCACTCAACTTGTTCGAGCAAGCAAGGA
CTTAGCACAGACTTCTTACTTCATGGCAACCAACAGCCTGCATTTGACCACATTTAGCCTGCAGTACACA
CCTCCTGTGGTGGCCTGTGTCTGCATTCACCTGGCTTGCAAGTGGTCCAATTGGGAGATCCCAGTCTCAA
CTGACGGGAAGCACTGGTGGGAGTATGTTGACGCCACTGTGACCTTGGAACTTTTAGATGAACTGACACA
TGAGTTTCTACAGATTTTGGAGAAAACTCCCAACAGGCTCAAACGCATTTGGAATTGGAGGGCATGCGAG
GCTGCCAAGAAAACAAAAGCAGATGACCGAGGAACAGATGAAAAGACTTCAGAGCAGACAATCCTCAATA
TGATTTCCCAGAGCTCTTCAGACACAACCATTGCAGGTTTAATGAGCATGTCAACTTCTACCACAAGTGC
AGTGCCTTCCCTGCCAGTCTCCGAAGAGTCATCCAGCAACTTAACCAGTGTGGAGATGTTGCCGGGCAAG
CGTTGGCTGTCCTCCCAACCTTCTTTCAAACTAGAACCTACTCAGGGTCATCGGACTAGTGAGAATTTAG
CACTTACAGGAGTTGATCATTCCTTACCACAGGATGGTTCAAATGCATTTATTTCCCAGAAGCAGAATAG
TAAGAGTGTGCCATCAGCTAAAGTGTCACTGAAAGAATACCGCGCGAAGCATGCAGAAGAATTGGCTGCC
CAGAAGAGGCAACTGGAGAACATGGAAGCCAATGTGAAGTCACAATATGCATATGCTGCCCAGAATCTCC
TTTCTCATCATGATAGCCATTCTTCAGTCATTCTAAAAATGCCCATAGAGGGTTCAGAAAACCCCGAGCG
GCCTTTTCTGGAAAAGGCTGACAAAACAGCTCTCAAAATGAGAATCCCAGTGGCAGGTGGAGATAAAGCT
GCGTCTTCAAAACCAGAGGAGATAAAAATGCGCATAAAAGTCCATGCTGCAGCTGATAAGCACAATTCTG
TAGAGGACAGTGTTACAAAGAGCCGAGAGCACAAAGAAAAGCACAAGACTCACCCATCTAATCATCATCA
TCATCATAATCACCACTCACACAAGCACTCTCATTCCCAACTTCCAGTTGGTACTGGGAACAAACGTCCT
GGTGATCCAAAACATAGTAGCCAGACAAGCAACTTAGCACATAAAACCTATAGCTTGTCTAGTTCTTTTT
CCTCTTCCAGTTCTACTCGTAAAAGGGGACCCTCTGAAGAGACTGGAGGGGCTGTGTTTGATCATCCAGC
CAAGATTGCCAAGAGTACTAAATCCTCTTCCCTAAATTTCTCCTTCCCTTCACTTCCTACAATGGGTCAG
ATGCCTGGGCATAGCTCAGACACAAGTGGCCTTTCCTTTTCACAGCCCAGCTGTAAAACTCGTGTCCCTC
ATTCGAAACTGGATAAAGGGCCCACTGGGGCCAATGGTCACAACACGACCCAGACAATAGACTATCAAGA
CACTGTGAATATGCTTCACTCCCTGCTCAGTGCCCAGGGTGTTCAGCCCACTCAGCCCACTGCATTTGAA
TTTGTTCGTCCTTATAGTGACTATCTGAATCCTCGGTCTGGTGGAATCTCCTCGAGATCTGGCAATACAG
ACAAACCCCGGCCACCACCTCTGCCATCAGAACCTCCTCCACCACTTCCACCCCTTCCTAAGTAGTAATG
AACTAGTCCGTAACTTGAAAGTATTTCGATTTCTTGGCTTTATATATCTTGTGGAAAGGACGATTTGCGA
TTGACCCATTGTGGTGTACGCGTTAAGTCGACAATCAACCTCTGGATTACAAAATTTGTGAAAGATTGAC
TGGTATTCTTAACTATGTTGCTCCTTTTACGCTATGTGGATACGCTGCTTTAATGCCTTTGTATCATGCT
ATTGCTTCCCGTATGGCTTTCATTTTCTCCTCCTTGTATAAATCCTGGTTGCTGTCTCTTTATGAGGAGT
TGTGGCCCGTTGTCAGGCAACGTGGCGTGGTGTGCACTGTGTTTGCTGACGCAACCCCCACTGGTTGGGG
CATTGCCACCACCTGTCAGCTCCTTTCCGGGACTTTCGCTTTCCCCCTCCCTATTGCCACGGCGGAACTC
ATCGCCGCCTGCCTTGCCCGCTGCTGGACAGGGGCTCGGCTGTTGGGCACTGACAATTCCGTGGTGTTGT
CGGGGAAATCATCGTCCTTTCCTTGGCTGCTCGCCTGTGTTGCCACCTGGATTCTGCGCGGGACGTCCTT
CTGCTACGTCCCTTCGGCCCTCAATCCAGCGGACCTTCCTTCCCGCGGCCTGCTGCCGGCTCTGCGGCCT
CTTCCGCGTCTTCGCCTTCGCCCTCAGACGAGTCGGATCTCCCTTTGGGCCGCCTCCCCGCGTCGACTTT
AAGACCAATGACTTACAAGGCAGCTGTAGATCTTAGCCACTTTTTAAAAGAAAAGGGGGGACTGGAAGGG
CTAATTCACTCCCAACGAAGACAAGATCTGCTTTTTGCTTGTACTGGGTCTCTCTGGTTAGACCAGATCT
GAGCCTGGGAGCTCTCTGGCTAACTAGGGAACCCACTGCTTAAGCCTCAATAAAGCTTGCCTTGAGTGCT
TCAAGTAGTGTGTGCCCGTCTGTTGTGTGACTCTGGTAACTAGAGATCCCTCAGACCCTTTTAGTCAGTG
TGGAAAATCTCTAGCAGTACGTATAGTAGTTCATGTCATCTTATTATTCAGTATTTATAACTTGCAAAGA
AATGAATATCAGAGAGTGAGAGGAACTTGTTTATTGCAGCTTATAATGGTTACAAATAAAGCAATAGCAT
CACAAATTTCACAAATAAAGCATTTTTTTCACTGCATTCTAGTTGTGGTTTGTCCAAACTCATCAATGTA
TCTTATCATGTCTGGCTCTAGCTATCCCGCCCCTAACTCCGCCCATCCCGCCCCTAACTCCGCCCAGTTC
CGCCCATTCTCCGCCCCATGGCTGACTAATTTTTTTTATTTATGCAGAGGCCGAGGCCGCCTCGGCCTCT
GAGCTATTCCAGAAGTAGTGAGGAGGCTTTTTTGGAGGCCTAGGGACGTACCCAATTCGCCCTATAGTGA
GTCGTATTACGCGCGCTCACTGGCCGTCGTTTTACAACGTCGTGACTGGGAAAACCCTGGCGTTACCCAA
CTTAATCGCCTTGCAGCACATCCCCCTTTCGCCAGCTGGCGTAATAGCGAAGAGGCCCGCACCGATCGCC
CTTCCCAACAGTTGCGCAGCCTGAATGGCGAATGGG
[124 nt withheld, positions 7877-8000]
C
[91 nt withheld, positions 8002-8092]
A
[49 nt withheld, positions 8094-8142]
CCTTTGACGTTGGAGTCCACGTTCTTT
[37 nt withheld, positions 8170-8206]
ACCCTATCTCGGTCTATTCTTTTGATTTATAAGGGATTTTGCCGATTTCGGCCTATTGGTTAAAAAATGA
GCTGATTTAACAAAAATTTAACGCGAATTTTAACAAAATATTAACGCTTACAATTTAGGTGGCACTTTTC
GGGGAAATGTGCGCGGAACCCCTATTTGTTTATTTTTCTAAATACATTCAAATATGTATCCGCTCATGAG
ACAATAACCCTGATAAATGCTTCAATAATATTGAAAAAGGAAGAGTATGAGTATTCAACATTTCCGTGTC
GCCCTTATTCCCTTTTTTGCGGCATTTTGCCTTCCTGTTTTTGCTCACCCAGAAACGCTGGTGAAAGTAA
AAGATGCTGAAGATCAGTTGGGTGCACGAGTGGGTTACATCGAACTGGATCTCAACAGCGGTAAGATCCT
TGAGAGTTTTCGCCCCGAAGAACGTTTTCCAATGATGAGCACTTTTAAAGTTCTGCTATGTGGCGCGGTA
TTATCCCGTATTGACGCCGGGCAAGAGCAACTCGGTCGCCGCATACACTATTCTCAGAATGACTTGGTTG
AGTACTCACCAGTCACAGAAAAGCATCTTACGGATGGCATGACAGTAAGAGAATTATGCAGTGCTGCCAT
AACCATGAGTGATAACACTGCGGCCAACTTACTTCTGACAACGATCGGAGGACCGAAGGAGCTAACCGCT
TTTTTGCACAACATGGGGGATCATGTAACTCGCCTTGATCGTTGGGAACCGGAGCTGAATGAAGCCATAC
CAAACGACGAGCGTGACACCACGATGCCTGTAGCAATGGCAACAACGTTGCGCAAACTATTAACTGGCGA
ACTACTTACTCTAGCTTCCCGGCAACAATTAATAGACTGGATGGAGGCGGATAAAGTTGCAGGACCACTT
CTGCGCTCGGCCCTTCCGGCTGGCTGGTTTATTGCTGATAAATCTGGAGCCGGTGAGCGTGGGTCTCGCG
GTATCATTGCAGCACTGGGGCCAGATGGTAAGCCCTCCCGTATCGTAGTTATCTACACGACGGGGAGTCA
GGCAACTATGGATGAACGAAATAGACAGATCGCTGAGATAGGTGCCTCACTGATTAAGCATTGGTAACTG
TCAGACCAAGTTTACTCATATATACTTTAGATTGATTTAAAACTTCATTTTTAATTTAAAAGGATCTAGG
TGAAGATCCTTTTTGATAATCTCATGACCAAAATCCCTTAACGTGAGTTTTCGTTCCACTGAGCGTCAGA
CCCCGTAGAAAAGATCAAAGGATCTTCTTGAGATCCTTTTTTTCTGCGCGTAATCTGCTGCTTGCAAACA
AAAAAACCACCGCTACCAGCGGTGGTTTGTTTGCCGGATCAAGAGCTACCAACTCTTTTTCCGAAGGTAA
CTGGCTTCAGCAGAGCGCAGATACCAAATACTGTTCTTCTAGTGTAGCCGTAGTTAGGCCACCACTTCAA
GAACTCTGTAGCACCGCCTACATACCTCGCTCTGCTAATCCTGTTACCAGTGGCTGCTGCCAGTGGCGAT
AAGTCGTGTCTTACCGGGTTGGACTCAAGACGATAGTTACCGGATAAGGCGCAGCGGTCGGGCTGAACGG
GGGGTTCGTGCACACAGCCCAGCTTGGAGCGAACGACCTACACCGAACTGAGATACCTACAGCGTGAGCT
ATGAGAAAGCGCCACGCTTCCCGAAGGGAGAAAGGCGGACAGGTATCCGGTAAGCGGCAGGGTCGGAACA
GGAGAGCGCACGAGGGAGCTTCCAGGGGGAAACGCCTGGTATCTTTATAGTCCTGTCGGGTTTCGCCACC
TCTGACTTGAGCGTCGATTTTTGTGATGCTCGTCAGGGGGGCGGAGCCTATGGAAAAACGCCAGCAACGC
GGCCTTTTTACGGTTCCTGGCCTTTTGCTGGCCTTTTGCTCACATGTTCTTTCCTGCGTTATCCCCTGAT
TCTGTGGATAACCGTATTACCGCCTTTGAGTGAGCTGATACCGCTCGCCGCAGCCGAACGACCGAGCGCA
GCGAGTCAGTGAGCGAGGAAGCGGAAGAGCGCCCAATACGCAAACCGCCTCTCCCCGCGCGTTGGCCGAT
TCATTAATGCAGCTGGCACGACAGGTTTCCCGACTGGAAAGCGGGCAGTGAGCGCAACGCAATTAATGTG
AGTTAGCTCACTCATTAGGCACCCCAGGCTTTACACTTTATGCTTCCGGCTCGTATGTTGTGTGGAATTG
TGAGCGGATAACAATTTCACACAGGAAACAGCTATGACCATGATTACGCCAAGCGCGCAATTAACCCTCA
CTAAAGGGAACAAAAGCTGGAGCTGCAAGC
Features (pLannotate 1.2.2; 31 found; start..end, strand, type, name):
      5..231     +  promoter       RSV promoter: Rous sarcoma virus enhancer/promoter
    232..412     +  LTR            5' LTR (truncated): truncated 5' long terminal repeat (LTR) from HIV-1
    459..584     +  misc_feature   HIV-1 Ψ: packaging signal of human immunodeficiency virus type 1
    568..931     +  CDS            HIV-1 gag (fragment): gag protein from human immunodeficiency virus 1; gag
   1077..1310    +  misc_feature   RRE: The Rev response element (RRE) of HIV-1 allows for Rev-dependent mRNA export from the nucleus to the cytoplasm.
   1687..1713    +  CDS            Rev (fragment): human immunodeficiency virus 1 (HIV-1) Rev protein; rev; enhances nuclear export of unspliced and incompletely spliced viral mRNAs
   1720..1743    +  promoter       SV40 promoter (fragment): SV40 early promoter
   1744..1815    +  promoter       SV40 promoter (fragment): SV40 enhancer and early promoter
   1839..1974    +  rep_origin     SV40 ori: SV40 origin of replication
   2020..2616    +  CDS            PuroR (fragment): puromycin N-acetyltransferase; pac from Streptomyces; confers resistance to puromycin
   2665..2782    +  misc_feature   cPPT/CTS: central polypurine tract and central termination sequence of HIV-1
   2847..2913    +  CDS            small t antigen (fragment): SV40 (simian virus 40) small t antigen
   2920..4098    +  promoter       EF-1α promoter: strong constitutive promoter for human elongation factor EF-1α
   4115..6292    +  CDS            CCNT1: CCNT1_HUMAN - Experimental evidence at protein level: Swiss-Prot protein existence level 1. (Microbial infection) In case of HIV or SIV infections, binds to the transactivation domain of the viral nuclear transcriptional activator, Tat, thereby increasing Tat's affinity for the transactivating response RNA element (TAR RNA). Serves as an essential cofactor for Tat, by promoting RNA Pol II activation, allowing transcription of viral genes. From Homo sapiens (Human).
   6308..6361    +  promoter       U6 promoter (fragment): RNA polymerase III promoter for human U6 snRNA
   6403..6991    +  misc_feature   WPRE: woodchuck hepatitis virus posttranscriptional regulatory element
   7042..7061    +  misc_feature   cPPT/CTS (fragment): central polypurine tract and central termination sequence of HIV-1
   7063..7296    +  LTR            3' LTR (ΔU3): self-inactivating 3' long terminal repeat (LTR) from HIV-1
   7374..7495    +  polyA_signal   SV40 poly(A) signal: SV40 polyadenylation signal
   7535..7670    +  rep_origin     SV40 ori: SV40 origin of replication
   7691..7709    -  promoter       T7 promoter: promoter for bacteriophage T7 RNA polymerase
   7717..7872    +  CDS            lacZα (fragment): LacZα fragment of β-galactosidase; lacZ fragment
   7877..8305    +  rep_origin     f1 ori (sequence partly withheld): f1 bacteriophage origin of replication; arrow indicates direction of (+) strand synthesis
   8358..8462    +  promoter       AmpR promoter: bla
   8463..9323    +  CDS            AmpR: β-lactamase; bla; confers resistance to ampicillin, carbenicillin, and related antibiotics
   9494..10082   +  rep_origin     ori: high-copy-number ColE1/pMB1/pBR322/pUC origin of replication
  10265..10357   +  CDS            lacI (fragment): lac repressor; lacI; The lac repressor binds to the lac operator to inhibit transcription in E. coli. This inhibition can be relieved by adding lactose or isopropyl-β-D-thiogalactopyranoside (IPTG).
  10370..10391   +  protein_bind   CAP binding site: CAP binding activates transcription in the presence of cAMP. E. coli catabolite activator protein
  10406..10436   +  promoter       lac promoter: promoter for the E. coli lac operon
  10444..10460   +  protein_bind   lac operator: The lac repressor binds to the lac operator to inhibit transcription in E. coli. This inhibition can be relieved by adding lactose or isopropyl-β-D-thiogalactopyranoside (IPTG). lac repressor encoded by lacI
  10505..10523   +  promoter       T3 promoter: promoter for bacteriophage T3 RNA polymerase
