[The description below was written by a language model from this plasmid's Addgene catalogue record and pLannotate feature annotations shown in this document.]
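Description:
TFORF1876 is a lentiviral mammalian expression plasmid built on the pLX_TRC317 backbone and carrying the human CCNT1 (cyclin T1) open reading frame. It belongs to a large barcoded collection of transcription factor ORFs. It is maintained in E. coli through a high-copy ColE1/pUC-type origin with ampicillin resistance (AmpR), and an f1 origin is also present. The depositor notes that the plasmid can recombine during bacterial propagation, as is common for LTR-containing vectors. The annotated full sequence is about 10.5 kb, consistent with the stated backbone and insert sizes.

The transfer cassette has a third-generation, self-inactivating layout. An RSV promoter fused to a truncated HIV-1 5' LTR drives production of the genomic RNA. This is followed by the Ψ packaging signal with a gag fragment, the Rev response element for Rev-dependent nuclear export, and a cPPT/CTS element. The cassette ends in a ΔU3 3' LTR, which disables LTR promoter activity after integration, and an SV40 polyadenylation signal lies downstream. Within the provirus, an SV40 early promoter/origin region sits upstream of the puromycin N-acetyltransferase gene for selecting transduced cells. The EF-1α promoter drives constitutive expression of CCNT1. A WPRE downstream of the ORF enhances transcript stability and expression.

According to the record, each construct in the collection carries a unique 24-bp barcode. The feature table does not annotate it, so its exact position is not stated. The barcode lets the ORF be identified by sequencing in pooled overexpression screens, such as those examining how transcription factors direct cell differentiation.
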