Addgene plasmid #143858: TFORF1876
Purpose: Lentiviral vector for overexpressing transcription factor ORFs with unique 24-bp barcodes. Barcodes facilitate identification of transcription factors in pooled screens.
Depositing lab: Feng Zhang. Depositing organization: Broad Institute. Publication: A transcription factor atlas of directed differentiation. Joung J, Ma S, Tay T, Geiger-Schuller KR, Kirchgatterer PC, Verdine VK, Guo B, Arias-Garcia MA, Allen WE, Singh A, Kuksenko O, Abudayyeh OO, Gootenberg JS, Fu Z, Macrae RK, Buenrostro JD, Regev A, Zhang F. Cell. 2023 Jan 5;186(1):209-229.e26. doi: 10.1016/j.cell.2022.11.026. PubMed 36608654.
Backbone
  Vector backbone: pLX_TRC317
  Backbone manufacturer: Broad Institute Genetic Perturbation Platform
  Backbone size w/o insert (bp): 8264
  Vector type: Mammalian Expression, Lentiviral
  Selectable markers: Puromycin
Growth in bacteria
  Bacterial resistance: Ampicillin, 100 μg/mL
  Growth temperature: 30°C
  Growth strain: NEB Stable
  Copy number: High Copy
Gene/Insert
  Gene/Insert name: CCNT1
  Species: H. sapiens (human)
  Insert size (bp): 2282
  Entrez Gene: CCNT1 (a.k.a. CCNT, CYCT1, HIVE1)
  Promoter: EF1a
  Cloning method: Unknown
  Sequencing primers: 5′ GGGTGGAGACTGAAGTTAGGCCAG; 3′ CACATAGCGTAAAAGGAGCAACATAG
Terms and licenses: Academic/Nonprofit Terms; Industry Terms: Not Available to Industry
Depositor comments: NM_001240,ENST00000261900 . The transcription factor ORF portion of this plasmid was synthesized by Genewiz. Please test multiple small colonies in case of plasmid recombination. To make this collection available in a timely manner, a portion of this collection was not fully sequenced by Addgene. If an Addgene verified full plasmid sequence is not available, please contact us prior to placing an order to request the full sequence.
How to cite: TFORF1876 was a gift from Feng Zhang (Addgene plasmid # 143858 ; http://n2t.net/addgene:143858 ; RRID:Addgene_143858)
