>Addgene plasmid #143858 | TFORF1876 | depositor partial sequence | sequence record 283701 | Insert
ACCGCCACCATGGAGGGAGAGAGGAAGAACAACAACAAACGGTGGTATTTCACTCGAGAACAGCTGGAAA
ATAGCCCATCCCGTCGTTTTGGCGTGGACCCAGATAAAGAACTTTCTTATCGCCAGCAGGCGGCCAATCT
GCTTCAGGACATGGGGCAGCGTCTTAACGTCTCACAATTGACTATCAACACTGCTATAGTATACATGCAT
CGATTCTACATGATTCAGTCCTTCACACAGTTCCCTGGAAATTCTGTGGCTCCAGCAGCCTTGTTTCTAG
CAGCTAAAGTGGAGGAGCAGCCCAAAAAATTGGAACATGTCATCAAGGTAGCACATACTTGTCTCCATCC
TCAGGAATCCCTTCCTGATACTAGAAGTGAGGCTTATTTGCAACAAGTTCAAGATCTGGTCATTTTAGAA
AGCATAATTTTGCAGACTTTAGGCTTTGAACTAACAATTGATCACCCACATACTCATGTAGTAAAGTGCA
CTCAACTTGTTCGAGCAAGCAAGGACTTAGCACAGACTTCTTACTTCATGGCAACCAACAGCCTGCATTT
GACCACATTTAGCCTGCAGTACACACCTCCTGTGGTGGCCTGTGTCTGCATTCACCTGGCTTGCAAGTGG
TCCAATTGGGAGATCCCAGTCTCAACTGACGGGAAGCACTGGTGGGAGTATGTTGACGCCACTGTGACCT
TGGAACTTTTAGATGAACTGACACATGAGTTTCTACAGATTTTGGAGAAAACTCCCAACAGGCTCAAACG
CATTTGGAATTGGAGGGCATGCGAGGCTGCCAAGAAAACAAAAGCAGATGACCGAGGAACAGATGAAAAG
ACTTCAGAGCAGACAATCCTCAATATGATTTCCCAGAGCTCTTCAGACACAACCATTGCAGGTTTAATGA
GCATGTCAACTTCTACCACAAGTGCAGTGCCTTCCCTGCCAGTCTCCGAAGAGTCATCCAGCAACTTAAC
CAGTGTGGAGATGTTGCCGGGCAAGCGTTGGCTGTCCTCCCAACCTTCTTTCAAACTAGAACCTACTCAG
GGTCATCGGACTAGTGAGAATTTAGCACTTACAGGAGTTGATCATTCCTTACCACAGGATGGTTCAAATG
CATTTATTTCCCAGAAGCAGAATAGTAAGAGTGTGCCATCAGCTAAAGTGTCACTGAAAGAATACCGCGC
GAAGCATGCAGAAGAATTGGCTGCCCAGAAGAGGCAACTGGAGAACATGGAAGCCAATGTGAAGTCACAA
TATGCATATGCTGCCCAGAATCTCCTTTCTCATCATGATAGCCATTCTTCAGTCATTCTAAAAATGCCCA
TAGAGGGTTCAGAAAACCCCGAGCGGCCTTTTCTGGAAAAGGCTGACAAAACAGCTCTCAAAATGAGAAT
CCCAGTGGCAGGTGGAGATAAAGCTGCGTCTTCAAAACCAGAGGAGATAAAAATGCGCATAAAAGTCCAT
GCTGCAGCTGATAAGCACAATTCTGTAGAGGACAGTGTTACAAAGAGCCGAGAGCACAAAGAAAAGCACA
AGACTCACCCATCTAATCATCATCATCATCATAATCACCACTCACACAAGCACTCTCATTCCCAACTTCC
AGTTGGTACTGGGAACAAACGTCCTGGTGATCCAAAACATAGTAGCCAGACAAGCAACTTAGCACATAAA
ACCTATAGCTTGTCTAGTTCTTTTTCCTCTTCCAGTTCTACTCGTAAAAGGGGACCCTCTGAAGAGACTG
GAGGGGCTGTGTTTGATCATCCAGCCAAGATTGCCAAGAGTACTAAATCCTCTTCCCTAAATTTCTCCTT
CCCTTCACTTCCTACAATGGGTCAGATGCCTGGGCATAGCTCAGACACAAGTGGCCTTTCCTTTTCACAG
CCCAGCTGTAAAACTCGTGTCCCTCATTCGAAACTGGATAAAGGGCCCACTGGGGCCAATGGTCACAACA
CGACCCAGACAATAGACTATCAAGACACTGTGAATATGCTTCACTCCCTGCTCAGTGCCCAGGGTGTTCA
GCCCACTCAGCCCACTGCATTTGAATTTGTTCGTCCTTATAGTGACTATCTGAATCCTCGGTCTGGTGGA
ATCTCCTCGAGATCTGGCAATACAGACAAACCCCGGCCACCACCTCTGCCATCAGAACCTCCTCCACCAC
TTCCACCCCTTCCTAAGTAGTAATGAACTAGTCCGTAACTTGAAAGTATTTCGATTTCTTGGCTTTATAT
ATCTTGTGGAAAGGACGATTTGCGATTGACCCATTGTGGTGT
