>Addgene plasmid #143858 | TFORF1876 | depositor partial sequence | sequence record 283702 | Barcode
TTTGCGATTGACCCATTGTGGTGT
